>Addgene plasmid #40763 | psicheck2 6xUTR | depositor partial sequence | sequence record 69459 | target site
CTAGAGGCATTTCATTATAGCTATGGCATTTCATTATAGCTATGGCATTTCATTATAGCTATGGCATTTC
ATTATAGCTATGGCATTTCATTATAGCTATGGCATTTCATTATAGCTATGGGCC
