>Addgene plasmid #40763 | psicheck2 6xUTR | addgene partial sequence | sequence record 70979 | chim-int-F 5'-TCTTACTGACATCCACTTTGCC-3'
CATTACAGCTCTTAAGGCTAGAGTACTTAATACGACTCACTATAGGCTAGCCACCATGACTTCGAAAGTT
TATGATCCAGAACAAAGGAAACGGATGATAACTGGTCCGCAGTGGTGGGCCAGATGTAAACAAATGAATG
TTCTTGATTCATTTATTAATTATTATGATTCAGAAAAACATGCAGAAAATGCTGTTATTTTTTTACATGG
TAACGCGGCCTCTTCTTATTTATGGCGACATGTTGTGCCACATATTGAGCCAGTAGCGCGGTGTATTATA
CCAGACCTTATTGGTATGGGCAAATCAGGCAAATCTGGTAATGGTTCTTATAGGTTACTTGATCATTACA
AATATCTTACTGCATGGTTTGAACTTCTTAATTTACCAAAGAAGATCATTTTTGTCGGCCATGATTGGGG
TGCTTGTTTGGCATTTCATTACTCCTATGAGCATCAAGATAAGATCAAAGCAATAGTTCACGCTGAAAGT
GTAGTAGATGTGATTGAATCATGGGATGAATGGCCTGATATTGAAGAAGATATTGCGTTGATCAAATCTG
AAGAAGGAGAAAAAATGGTTTTGGAGAATAACTTCTTCGTGGAAACCATGTTGCCATCAAAAATCATGAG
AAAGTTAGAACCAGAAGAATTTGCAGCATATCTTGAACCATTCAAAGAGAAAGGTGAAGTTCGTCGTCCA
ACATTATCATGGCCTCGTGAAATCCCGTTAGTAAAAGGTGGTAAACCTGACGTTGTACAAATTGTTAGGA
ATTATAATGCTTATCTACGTGCAAGTGATGATTTACCAAAAATGTTTATTGAATCGGACCCAGGATTCTT
TTCCAATGCTATTGTTGAAGGTGCCAAGAAGTTTCCTAATACTGAATTTGTCAAAGTAAAAGGTCTTCAT
TTTTCGCAAG
