>Addgene plasmid #40763 | psicheck2 6xUTR | addgene partial sequence | sequence record 71881 | psiCHECK2-R 5'-CGAGGTCCGAAGACTCATTT-3'
AGATGTAATGAAAATAAAGATATTTTATTGCGGCCAGCGGCCGCTCTAGGGCCCATAGCTATAATGAAAT
GCCATAGCTATAATGAAATGCCATAGCTATAATGAAATGCCATAGCTATAATGAAATGCCATAGCTATAA
TGAAATGCCATAGCTATAATGAAATGCCTCTAGAATTATTGTTCATTTTTGAGAACTCGCTCAACGAACG
ATTTGATATATTTTCCCATTTCATCAGGTGCATCTTCTTGCGAAAAATGAAGACCTTTTACTTTGACAAA
TTCAGTATTAGGAAACTTCTTGGCACCTTCAACAATAGCATTGGAAAAGAATCCTGGGTCCGATTCAATA
AACATTTTTGGTAAATCATCACTTGCACGTAGATAAGCATTATAATTCCTAACAATTTGTACAACGTCAG
GTTTACCACCTTTTACTAACGGGATTTCACGAGGCCATGATAATGTTGGACGACGAACTTCACCTTTCTC
TTTGAATGGTTCAAGATATGCTGCAAATTCTTCTGGTTCTAACTTTCTCATGATTTTTGATGGCAACATG
GTTTCCACGAAGAAGTTATTCTCCAAAACCATTTTTTCTCCTTCTTCAGATTTGATCAACGCAATATCTT
CTTCAATATCAGGCCATTCATCCCATGATTCAATCACATCTACTACACTTTCAGCGTGAACTATTGCTTT
GATCTTATCTTGATGCTCATAGGAGTAATGAAATGCCAAACAAGCACCCCAATCATGGCCGACAAAAATG
ATCTTCTTTGGTAAATTAAGAAGTTCAAACCATGCAGTAAGATATTTGTAATGATCAAGTAACCTATAAG
AACCATTACCAGATTTGCCTGATTTGCCCATACCAATAAGGTCTGGTATAATACACCGCGCTACTGGCTC
AATATGTGGCACAACATGTCGCCATAAATAAGAAGAGGCCGCGTTACCATGTAAA
