[The description below was written by a language model from this plasmid's Addgene catalogue record.]
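Description:
psicheck2 6xUTR is a dual-luciferase reporter plasmid built on the commercial psiCheck2 backbone (6273 bp without insert) and intended for transfection into mammalian cells to measure small-RNA-directed silencing. It is maintained in E. coli as a high-copy plasmid under ampicillin selection. The record does not include a feature table, so details such as the origin of replication and polyadenylation signals are not documented here.

The insert consists of six copies of the CXCR4 small RNA target site, cloned by restriction digestion between NheI and NotI sites, both of which are retained. As the construct name and the stated purpose indicate, these sites sit downstream of the Renilla luciferase coding sequence, in its 3′ untranslated region, so that Renilla output falls when a matching siRNA or microRNA-like guide loaded into an Argonaute protein engages the reporter transcript. The record lists the promoters as TK/SV40 without assigning them to particular cassettes. In the standard psiCheck2 design the SV40 promoter drives Renilla and the HSV-TK promoter drives firefly luciferase.

According to the depositor, the second, firefly luciferase cassette serves as an intraplasmid normalization control. Because both reporters are delivered on the same molecule, the Renilla-to-firefly ratio corrects for differences in transfection efficiency without a co-transfected control plasmid. Having multiple tandem target sites makes the construct suited to studying how the number of sites and the pairing geometry influence repression. This fits the associated work on cooperativity among Argonaute proteins in mammalian RNA silencing.
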