Addgene plasmid #40763: psicheck2 6xUTR
Purpose: Renilla luciferase reporter containing siRNA target sites
Depositing lab: Phillip Zamore. Depositing organization: University of Massachusetts, Worcester. Publication: Argonaute protein identity and pairing geometry determine cooperativity in mammalian RNA silencing. Broderick JA, Salomon WE, Ryder SP, Aronin N, Zamore PD. RNA. 2011 Oct;17(10):1858-69. Epub 2011 Aug 30. 10.1261/rna.2778911 PubMed 21878547.
Backbone
  Vector backbone: psiCheck2
  Backbone manufacturer: Promega
  Backbone size w/o insert (bp): 6273
  Vector type: Luciferase
Growth in bacteria
  Bacterial resistance: Ampicillin, 100 μg/mL
  Growth temperature: 37°C
  Growth strain: Top10
  Copy number: High Copy
Gene/Insert
  Gene/Insert name: 6 copies of the CXCR4 small RNA target site
  Promoter: TK/SV40
  Tag / fusion protein: luciferase (N terminal on backbone)
  Cloning method: Restriction Enzyme; 5′ cloning site NheI (not destroyed); 3′ cloning site NotI (not destroyed)
  Sequencing primers: 5′ CCAATGCTATTGTTGAAGGTGCCAAG; 3′ TCAGACAAACCCTAACCACCGC
Terms and licenses: Academic/Nonprofit Terms; Industry Terms: Not Available to Industry
Depositor comments: This plasmid also contains a firefly reporter cassette that has been specifically designed to be an intraplasmid transfection normalization reporter.
How to cite: psicheck2 6xUTR was a gift from Phillip Zamore (Addgene plasmid # 40763 ; http://n2t.net/addgene:40763 ; RRID:Addgene_40763)
